>Addgene plasmid #112957 | mTurquoise2-PXN | addgene full sequence | sequence record 222576 | Addgene NGS Result
TAGTTATTAATAGTAATCAATTACGGGGTCATTAGTTCATAGCCCATATATGGAGTTCCGCGTTACATAA
CTTACGGTAAATGGCCCGCCTGGCTGACCGCCCAACGACCCCCGCCCATTGACGTCAATAATGACGTATG
TTCCCATAGTAACGCCAATAGGGACTTTCCATTGACGTCAATGGGTGGAGTATTTACGGTAAACTGCCCA
CTTGGCAGTACATCAAGTGTATCATATGCCAAGTACGCCCCCTATTGACGTCAATGACGGTAAATGGCCC
GCCTGGCATTATGCCCAGTACATGACCTTATGGGACTTTCCTACTTGGCAGTACATCTACGTATTAGTCA
TCGCTATTACCATGGTGATGCGGTTTTGGCAGTACATCAATGGGCGTGGATAGCGGTTTGACTCACGGGG
ATTTCCAAGTCTCCACCCCATTGACGTCAATGGGAGTTTGTTTTGGCACCAAAATCAACGGGACTTTCCA
AAATGTCGTAACAACTCCGCCCCATTGACGCAAATGGGCGGTAGGCGTGTACGGTGGGAGGTCTATATAA
GCAGAGCTGGTTTAGTGAACCGTCAGATCCGCTAGCGCTACCGGTCGCCACCATGGTGAGCAAGGGCGAG
GAGCTGTTCACCGGGGTGGTGCCCATCCTGGTCGAGCTGGACGGCGACGTAAACGGCCACAAGTTCAGCG
TGTCCGGCGAGGGCGAGGGCGATGCCACCTACGGCAAGCTGACCCTGAAGTTCATCTGCACCACCGGCAA
GCTGCCCGTGCCCTGGCCCACCCTCGTGACCACCCTGTCCTGGGGCGTGCAGTGCTTCGCCCGCTACCCC
GACCACATGAAGCAGCACGACTTCTTCAAGTCCGCCATGCCCGAAGGCTACGTCCAGGAGCGCACCATCT
TCTTCAAGGACGACGGCAACTACAAGACCCGCGCCGAGGTGAAGTTCGAGGGCGACACCCTGGTGAACCG
CATCGAGCTGAAGGGCATCGACTTCAAGGAGGACGGCAACATCCTGGGGCACAAGCTGGAGTACAACTAC
TTTAGCGACAACGTCTATATCACCGCCGACAAGCAGAAGAACGGCATCAAGGCCAACTTCAAGATCCGCC
ACAACATCGAGGACGGCGGCGTGCAGCTCGCCGACCACTACCAGCAGAACACCCCCATCGGCGACGGCCC
CGTGCTGCTGCCCGACAACCACTACCTGAGCACCCAGTCCAAGCTGAGCAAAGACCCCAACGAGAAGCGC
GATCACATGGTCCTGCTGGAGTTCGTGACCGCCGCCGGGATCACTCTCGGCATGGACGAGCTGTACAAGT
CCGGACTCAGATCTCGAGCTGCGGCCGCCGGATCCAAGCTTATGGACGACCTCGACGCCCTGCTGGCGGA
CTTGGAGTCTACCACCTCCCACATCTCCAAACGGCCTGTGTTCTTGTCGGAGGAGACCCCCTACTCATAC
CCAACTGGAAACCACACATACCAGGAGATTGCCGTGCCACCCCCCGTCCCCCCACCCCCGTCCAGCGAGG
CCCTCAATGGCACAATCCTTGACCCCTTAGACCAGTGGCAGCCCAGCGGCTCCCGATTCATCCACCAGCA
GCCTCAGTCCTCATCACCTGTGTACGGCTCCAGTGCCAAAACTTCCAGTGTCTCCAACCCTCAGGACAGT
GTTGGCTCTCCGTGCTCCCGAGTGGGTGAGGAGGAGCACGTCTACAGCTTCCCCAACAAGCAGAAATCAG
CTGAGCCTTCACCCACCGTAATGAGCACGTCCCTGGGCAGCAACCTTTCTGAACTCGACCGCCTGCTGCT
GGAACTGAACGCTGTACAGCATAACCCGCCAGGCTTCCCTGCAGATGAGGCCAACTCAAGCCCCCCGCTT
CCTGGGGCCCTGAGCCCCCTCTATGGTGTCCCAGAGACTAACAGCCCCTTGGGAGGCAAAGCTGGGCCCC
TGACGAAAGAGAAGCCTAAGCGGAATGGGGGCCGGGGCCTGGAGGACGTGCGGCCCAGTGTGGAGAGTCT
CTTGGATGAACTGGAGAGCTCCGTGCCCAGCCCCGTCCCTGCCATCACTGTGAACCAGGGCGAGATGAGC
AGCCCGCAGCGCGTCACCTCCACCCAACAGCAGACACGCATCTCGGCCTCCTCTGCCACCAGGGAGCTGG
ACGAGCTGATGGCTTCGCTGTCGGATTTCAAGTTCATGGCCCAGGGGAAGACAGGGAGCAGCTCACCCCC
TGGGGGGCCCCCGAAGCCCGGGAGCCAGCTGGACAGCATGCTGGGGAGCCTGCAGTCTGACCTGAACAAG
CTGGGGGTCGCCACAGTCGCCAAAGGAGTCTGCGGGGCCTGCAAGAAGCCCATCGCCGGGCAGGTTGTGA
CCGCCATGGGGAAGACGTGGCACCCCGAGCACTTCGTCTGCACCCACTGCCAGGAGGAGATCGGATCCCG
GAACTTCTTCGAGCGGGATGGACAGCCCTACTGTGAAAAGGACTACCACAACCTCTTCTCCCCGCGCTGC
TACTACTGCAACGGCCCCATCCTGGATAAAGTGGTGACAGCCCTTGACCGGACGTGGCACCCTGAACACT
TCTTCTGTGCACAGTGTGGAGCCTTCTTTGGTCCCGAAGGGTTCCACGAGAAGGACGGCAAGGCCTACTG
TCGCAAGGACTACTTCGACATGTTCGCACCCAAGTGTGGCGGCTGCGCCCGGGCCATCCTGGAGAACTAT
ATCTCAGCCCTCAACACGCTGTGGCATCCTGAGTGCTTTGTGTGCCGGGAATGCTTCACGCCATTCGTGA
ACGGCAGCTTCTTCGAGCACGACGGGCAGCCCTACTGTGAGGTGCACTACCACGAGCGGCGCGGCTCGCT
GTGTTCTGGCTGCCAGAAGCCCATCACCGGCCGCTGCATCACCGCCATGGCCAAGAAGTTCCACCCCGAG
CACTTCGTCTGTGCCTTCTGCCTCAAGCAGCTCAACAAGGGCACCTTCAAGGAGCAGAACGACAAGCCTT
ACTGTCAGAACTGCTTCCTCAAGCTCTTCTGCTAGGCTCGAGTCTAGATAACTGATCATAATCAGCCATA
CCACATTTGTAGAGGTTTTACTTGCTTTAAAAAACCTCCCACACCTCCCCCTGAACCTGAAACATAAAAT
GAATGCAATTGTTGTTGTTAACTTGTTTATTGCAGCTTATAATGGTTACAAATAAAGCAATAGCATCACA
AATTTCACAAATAAAGCATTTTTTTCACTGCATTCTAGTTGTGGTTTGTCCAAACTCATCAATGTATCTT
AAGGCGTAAATTGTAAGCGTTAATATTTTGTTAAAATTCGCGTTAAATTTTTGTTAAATCAGCTCATTTT
TTAACCAATAGGCCGAAATCGGCAAAATCCCTTATAAATCAAAAGAATAGACCGAGATAGGGT
[37 nt withheld, positions 3424-3460]
AAAGAACGTGGACTCCAACGTCAAAGG
[49 nt withheld, positions 3488-3536]
T
[91 nt withheld, positions 3538-3628]
G
[124 nt withheld, positions 3630-3753]
CAGGTGGCACTTTTCGGGGAAATGTGCGCGGAACCCCTATTTGTTTATTTTTCTAAATACATTCAAATAT
GTATCCGCTCATGAGACAATAACCCTGATAAATGCTTCAATAATATTGAAAAAGGAAGAGTCCTGAGGCG
GAAAGAACCAGCTGTGGAATGTGTGTCAGTTAGGGTGTGGAAAGTCCCCAGGCTCCCCAGCAGGCAGAAG
TATGCAAAGCATGCATCTCAATTAGTCAGCAACCAGGTGTGGAAAGTCCCCAGGCTCCCCAGCAGGCAGA
AGTATGCAAAGCATGCATCTCAATTAGTCAGCAACCATAGTCCCGCCCCTAACTCCGCCCATCCCGCCCC
TAACTCCGCCCAGTTCCGCCCATTCTCCGCCCCATGGCTGACTAATTTTTTTTATTTATGCAGAGGCCGA
GGCCGCCTCGGCCTCTGAGCTATTCCAGAAGTAGTGAGGAGGCTTTTTTGGAGGCCTAGGCTTTTGCAAA
GATCGATCAAGAGACAGGATGAGGATCGTTTCGCATGATTGAACAAGATGGATTGCACGAAGGTTCTCCG
GCCGCTTGGGTGGAGAGGCTATTCGGCTATGACTGGGCACAACAGACAATCGGCTGCTCTGATGCCGCCG
TGTTCCGGCTGTCAGCGCAGGGGCGCCCGGTTCTTTTTGTCAAGACCGACCTGTCCGGTGCCCTGAATGA
ACTGCAAGACGAGGCAGCGCGGCTATCGTGGCTGGCCACGACGGGCGTTCCTTGCGCAGCTGTGCTCGAC
GTTGTCACTGAATCGGGAAGGGACTGGCTGCTATTGGGCGAAGTGCCGGGGCAGGATCTCCTGTCATCTC
ACCTTGCTCCTGCCGAGAAAGTATCCATCATGGCTGATGCAATGCGGCGGCTGCATACGCTTGATCCGGC
TACCTGCCCATTCGACCACCAAGCGAAACATCGCATCGAGCGAGCACGTACTCGGATGGAAGCCGGTCTT
GTCGATCAGGATGATCTGGACGAAGAGCATCAGGGGCTCGCGCCAGCCGAACTGTTCGCCAGGCTCAAGG
CGAGCATGCCCGACGGCGAGGATCTCGTCGTGACCCATGGCGATGCCTGCTTGCCGAATATCATGGTGGA
AAATGGCCGCTTTTCTGGATTCATCGACTGTGGCCGGCTGGGTGTGGCGGACCGCTATCAGGACATAGCG
TTGGCTACCCGTGATATTGCTGAAGAGCTTGGCGGCGAATGGGCTGACCGCTTCCTCGTGCTTTACGGTA
TCGCCGCTCCCGATTCGCAGCGCATCGCCTTCTATCGCCTTCTTGACGAGTTCTTCTGAGCGGGACTCTG
GGGTTCGAAATGACCGACCAAGCGACGCCCAACCTGCCATCACGAGATTTCGATTCCACCGCCGCCTTCT
ATGAAAGGTTGGGCTTCGGAATCGTTTTCCGGGACGCCGGCTGGATGATCCTCCAGCGCGGGGATCTCAT
GCTGGAGTTCTTCGCCCACCCTAGGGGGAGGCTAACTGAAACACGGAAGGAGACAATACCGGAAGGAACC
CGCGCTATGACGGCAATAAAAAGACAGAATAAAACGCACGGTGTTGGGTCGTTTGTTCATAAACGCGGGG
TTCGGTCCCAGGGCTGGCACTCTGTCGATACCCCACCGAGACCCCATTGGGGCCAATACGCCCGCGTTTC
TTCCTTTTCCCCACCCCACCCCCCAAGTTCGGGTGAAGGCCCAGGGCTCGCAGCCAACGTCGGGGCGGCA
GGCACTGCCATAGCCTCAGGTTACTCATATATACTTTAGATTGATTTAAAACTTCATTTTTAATTTAAAA
GGATCTAGGTGAAGATCCTTTTTGATAATCTCATGACCAAAATCCCTTAACGTGAGTTTTCGTTCCACTG
AGCGTCAGACCCCGTAGAAAAGATCAAAGGATCTTCTTGAGATCCTTTTTTTCTGCGCGTAATCTGCTGC
TTGCAAACAAAAAAACCACCGCTACCAGCGGTGGTTTGTTTGCCGGATCAAGAGCTACCAACTCTTTTTC
CGAAGGTAACTGGCTTCAGCAGAGCGCAGATACCAAATACTGTTCTTCTAGTGTAGCCGTAGTTAGGCCA
CCACTTCAAGAACTCTGTAGCACCGCCTACATACCTCGCTCTGCTAATCCTGTTACCAGTGGCTGCTGCC
AGTGGCGATAAGTCGTGTCTTACCGGGTTGGACTCAAGACGATAGTTACCGGATAAGGCGCAGCGGTCGG
GCTGAACGGGGGGTTCGTGCACACAGCCCAGCTTGGAGCGAACGACCTACACCGAACTGAGATACCTACA
GCGTGAGCTATGAGAAAGCGCCACGCTTCCCGAAGGGAGAAAGGCGGACAGGTATCCGGTAAGCGGCAGG
GTCGGAACAGGAGAGCGCACGAGGGAGCTTCCAGGGGGAAACGCCTGGTATCTTTATAGTCCTGTCGGGT
TTCGCCACCTCTGACTTGAGCGTCGATTTTTGTGATGCTCGTCAGGGGGGCGGAGCCTATGGAAAAACGC
CAGCAACGCGGCCTTTTTACGGTTCCTGGCCTTTTGCTGGCCTTTTGCTCACATGTTCTTTCCTGCGTTA
TCCCCTGATTCTGTGGATAACCGTATTACCGCCATGCAT
Features (pLannotate 1.2.2; 15 found; start..end, strand, type, name):
     61..364     +  enhancer       CMV enhancer: human cytomegalovirus immediate early enhancer
    365..568     +  promoter       CMV promoter: human cytomegalovirus (CMV) immediate early promoter
    613..1329    +  CDS            mTurquoise2: mTurquoise2 is a basic (constitutively fluorescent) cyan fluorescent protein published in 2012, derived from Aequorea victoria. It is reported to be a rapidly-maturing monomer with very low acid sensitivity.
   1330..1350    +  misc_feature   MCS (fragment): multiple cloning site
   1372..3042    +  CDS            PXN: PAXI_CHICK - Experimental evidence at protein level: Swiss-Prot protein existence level 1. Cytoskeletal protein involved in actin-membrane attachment at sites of cell adhesion to the extracellular matrix (focal adhesion). Binds in vitro to vinculin as well as to the SH3 domain of c-SRC and, when tyrosine phosphorylated, to the SH2 domain of v-CRK. From Gallus gallus (Chicken).
   3063..3147    +  CDS            large T antigen (fragment): large T antigen from SV40 (simian virus 40)
   3170..3291    +  polyA_signal   SV40 poly(A) signal: SV40 polyadenylation signal
   3325..3753    -  rep_origin     f1 ori (sequence partly withheld): f1 bacteriophage origin of replication; arrow indicates direction of (+) strand synthesis
   3780..3884    +  promoter       AmpR promoter: bla
   3886..4243    +  promoter       SV40 promoter: SV40 enhancer and early promoter
   4278..5072    +  CDS            NeoR/KanR: aminoglycoside phosphotransferase from Tn5; aph(3')-II (or nptII); confers resistance to neomycin, kanamycin, and G418 (Geneticin®)
   5093..5245    +  CDS            ble (fragment): BLE_KLEPN - Experimental evidence at protein level: Swiss-Prot protein existence level 1. Binding protein with a strong affinity to the bleomycin family of antibiotics. Binds to CL990; an antimitotic-antibiotic compound. From Klebsiella pneumoniae.
   5304..5351    +  polyA_signal   HSV TK poly(A) signal: herpes simplex virus thymidine kinase polyadenylation signal (Cole and Stacy, 1985)
   5442..5458    -  polyA_signal   bGH poly(A) signal (fragment): bovine growth hormone polyadenylation signal
   5680..6268    +  rep_origin     ori: high-copy-number ColE1/pMB1/pBR322/pUC origin of replication
