[The description below was written by a language model from this plasmid's Addgene catalogue record and pLannotate feature annotations shown in this document.]
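Description:
mTurquoise2-PXN is a mammalian expression plasmid built on the Clontech pEGFP-C1 backbone, in which the original fluorescent protein has been replaced by the cyan fluorescent protein mTurquoise2. It is propagated in E. coli as a high-copy plasmid through a ColE1/pUC-type origin and selected with kanamycin. The resistance gene is the Tn5 aminoglycoside phosphotransferase (NeoR/KanR), placed behind tandem bacterial (bla) and SV40 early promoters and followed by an HSV TK polyadenylation signal. The same cassette therefore gives kanamycin resistance in bacteria and can support G418 selection in mammalian cells. An f1 origin is also present. The short large T antigen, ble and bGH poly(A) fragments in the annotation appear to be partial matches to backbone sequence rather than functional elements.

The payload is a single fusion open reading frame driven by the human CMV immediate early enhancer and promoter and terminated by the SV40 poly(A) signal. mTurquoise2, a bright, monomeric, fast-maturing cyan protein with low acid sensitivity, sits at the N-terminus. It is joined through a remnant of the multiple cloning site to paxillin (PXN), a cytoskeletal adaptor that links actin to the membrane at focal adhesions. The catalogue lists the insert species as synthetic, whereas the sequence annotation matches chicken (Gallus gallus) paxillin. The cloning sites are not recorded.

Because paxillin localizes to focal adhesions, the fusion serves as a cyan marker for visualizing these structures in living mammalian cells. It can be combined with spectrally distinct fluorescent fusions for colocalization studies.
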