Addgene plasmid #112957: mTurquoise2-PXN
Purpose: In vivo visualization of focal adhesions (can be used for colocalization studies)
Depositing lab: Dorus Gadella. Publication: Robust and Bright Genetically Encoded Fluorescent Markers for Highlighting Structures and Compartments in Mammalian Cells. Chertkova AO, Mastop M, Postma M, van Bommel N, van der Niet S, Batenburg KL, Joosen L, Gadella TWJ, Okada Y, Goedhart J. bioRxiv (2020) 160374; doi: https://doi.org/10.1101/160374.
Backbone
  Vector backbone: pEGFP-C1
  Backbone manufacturer: Clontech
  Vector type: Mammalian Expression
Growth in bacteria
  Bacterial resistance: Kanamycin, 50 μg/mL
  Growth temperature: 37°C
  Growth strain: DH5alpha
  Copy number: High Copy
Gene/Insert
  Gene/Insert name: PXN
  Species: Synthetic
  Promoter: CMV
  Tag / fusion protein: mTurquoise2 (N terminal on insert)
  Cloning method: Restriction Enzyme; 5′ cloning site unknown (unknown if destroyed)
Terms and licenses: Academic/Nonprofit Terms; Industry Terms: Not Available to Industry
How to cite: mTurquoise2-PXN was a gift from Dorus Gadella (Addgene plasmid # 112957 ; http://n2t.net/addgene:112957 ; RRID:Addgene_112957)
